>Addgene plasmid #83180 | Hs.NRAS Q61K | depositor full sequence | sequence record 158143 | Full Sequence
TTAACGCTAGCATGGATGTTTTCCCAGTCACGACGTTGTAAAACGACGGCCAGTCTTAAAATTCGAGCTC
GGTCCGAGGATCCGAAATAATGATTTTATTTTGACTGATAGTGACCTGTTCGTTGCAACAAATTGATAAG
CAATGCTTTTTTATAATGCCAACTTTGTACAAAAAAGTTGGCAGTGATAAGGGAGGCTCTGCCGCCACCA
TGACTGAGTACAAACTGGTGGTGGTTGGAGCAGGTGGTGTTGGGAAAAGCGCACTGACAATCCAGCTAAT
CCAGAACCACTTTGTAGATGAATATGATCCCACCATAGAGGATTCTTACAGAAAACAAGTGGTTATAGAT
GGTGAAACCTGTTTGTTGGACATACTGGATACAGCTGGAAAAGAAGAGTACAGTGCCATGAGAGACCAAT
ACATGAGGACAGGCGAAGGCTTCCTCTGTGTATTTGCCATCAATAATAGCAAGTCATTTGCGGATATTAA
CCTCTACAGGGAGCAGATTAAGCGAGTAAAAGACTCGGATGATGTACCTATGGTGCTAGTGGGAAACAAG
TGTGATTTGCCAACAAGGACAGTTGATACAAAACAAGCCCACGAACTGGCCAAGAGTTACGGGATTCCAT
TCATTGAAACCTCAGCCAAGACCAGACAGGGTGTTGAAGATGCTTTTTACACACTGGTAAGAGAAATACG
CCAGTACCGAATGAAAAAACTCAACAGCAGTGATGATGGGACTCAGGGTTGTATGGGATTGCCATGTGTG
GTGATGTAATCAACTTTCTTGTACAAAGTTGGCATTATAGGAAAGCATTGCTTATCAATTTGTTGCAACG
AACAGGTCACTATCAGTCAAAATAAAATCATTATTTGCATGCAAGCTTAGATCCTCTAGACCAGCCAGGA
CAGAAATGCCTCGACTTCGCTGCTACCCAAGGTTGCCGGGTGACGCACACCGTGGAAACGGATGAAGGCA
CGAACCCAGTGGACATAAGCCTGTTCGGTTCGTAAGCTGTAATGCAAGTAGCGTATGCGCTCACGCAACT
GGTCCAGAACCTTGACCGAACGCAGCGGTGGTAACGGCGCAGTGGCGGTTTTCATGGCTTGTTATGACTG
TTTTTTTGGGGTACAGTCTATGCCTCGGGCATCCAAGCAGCAAGCGCGTTACGCCGTGGGTCGATGTTTG
ATGTTATGGAGCAGCAACGATGTTACGCAGCAGGGCAGTCGCCCTAAAACAAAGTTAAACATTATGAGGG
AAGCGGTGATCGCCGAAGTATCGACTCAACTATCAGAGGTAGTTGGCGTCATCGAGCGCCATCTCGAACC
GACGTTGCTGGCCGTACATTTGTACGGCTCCGCAGTGGATGGCGGCCTGAAGCCACACAGTGATATTGAT
TTGCTGGTTACGGTGACCGTAAGGCTTGATGAAACAACGCGGCGAGCTTTGATCAACGACCTTTTGGAAA
CTTCGGCTTCCCCTGGAGAGAGCGAGATTCTCCGCGCTGTAGAAGTCACCATTGTTGTGCACGACGACAT
CATTCCGTGGCGTTATCCAGCTAAGCGCGAACTGCAATTTGGAGAATGGCAGCGCAATGACATTCTTGCA
GGTATCTTCGAGCCAGCCACGATCGACATTGATCTGGCTATCTTGCTGACAAAAGCAAGAGAACATAGCG
TTGCCTTGGTAGGTCCAGCGGCGGAGGAACTCTTTGATCCGGTTCCTGAACAGGATCTATTTGAGGCGCT
AAATGAAACCTTAACGCTATGGAACTCGCCGCCCGACTGGGCTGGCGATGAGCGAAATGTAGTGCTTACG
TTGTCCCGCATTTGGTACAGCGCAGTAACCGGCAAAATCGCGCCGAAGGATGTCGCTGCCGACTGGGCAA
TGGAGCGCCTGCCGGCCCAGTATCAGCCCGTCATACTTGAAGCTAGACAGGCTTATCTTGGACAAGAAGA
AGATCGCTTGGCCTCGCGCGCAGATCAGTTGGAAGAATTTGTCCACTACGTGAAAGGCGAGATCACCAAG
GTAGTCGGCAAATAACCCTCGAGCCACCCATGACCAAAATCCCTTAACGTGAGTTACGCGTCGTTCCACT
GAGCGTCAGACCCCGTAGAAAAGATCAAAGGATCTTCTTGAGATCCTTTTTTTCTGCGCGTAATCTGCTG
CTTGCAAACAAAAAAACCACCGCTACCAGCGGTGGTTTGTTTGCCGGATCAAGAGCTACCAACTCTTTTT
CCGAAGGTAACTGGCTTCAGCAGAGCGCAGATACCAAATACTGTCCTTCTAGTGTAGCCGTAGTTAGGCC
ACCACTTCAAGAACTCTGTAGCACCGCCTACATACCTCGCTCTGCTAATCCTGTTACCAGTGGCTGCTGC
CAGTGGCGATAAGTCGTGTCTTACCGGGTTGGACTCAAGACGATAGTTACCGGATAAGGCGCAGCGGTCG
GGCTGAACGGGGGGTTCGTGCACACAGCCCAGCTTGGAGCGAACGACCTACACCGAACTGAGATACCTAC
AGCGTGAGCATTGAGAAAGCGCCACGCTTCCCGAAGGGAGAAAGGCGGACAGGTATCCGGTAAGCGGCAG
GGTCGGAACAGGAGAGCGCACGAGGGAGCTTCCAGGGGGAAACGCCTGGTATCTTTATAGTCCTGTCGGG
TTTCGCCACCTCTGACTTGAGCGTCGATTTTTGTGATGCTCGTCAGGGGGGCGGAGCCTATGGAAAAACG
CCAGCAACGCGGCCTTTTTACGGTTCCTGGCCTTTTGCTGGCCTTTTGCTCACATGTTCTTTCCTGCGTT
ATCCCCTGATTCTGTGGATAACCGTATTACCGCCTTTGAGTGAGCTGATACCGCTCGCCGCAGCCGAACG
ACCGAGCGCAGCGAGTCAGTGAGCGAGGAAGCGGAAGAGCGCCCAATACGCAAACCGCCTCTCCCCGCGC
GTTGGCCGATTCATTAATGCAGCTGGCACGACAGGTTTCCCGACTGGAAAGCGGGCAGTGAGCGCAACGC
AATTAATACGCGTACCGCTAGCCAGGAAGAGTTTGTAGAAACGCAAAAAGGCCATCCGTCAGGATGGCCT
TCTGCTTAGTTTGATGCCTGGCAGTTTATGGCGGGCGTCCTGCCCGCCACCCTCCGGGCCGTTGCTTCAC
AACGTTCAAATCCGCTCCCGGCGGATTTGTCCTACTCAGGAGAGCGTTCACCGACAAACAACAGATAAAA
CGAAAGGCCCAGTCTTCCGACTGAGCCTTTCGTTTTATTTGATGCCTGGCAGTTCCCTACTCTCGCG
Features (pLannotate 1.2.2; 11 found; start..end, strand, type, name):
     18..54      -  CDS            lacZα (fragment): LacZα fragment of β-galactosidase; lacZ fragment
     85..180     +  protein_bind   attL3: mutant version of attL; recombination site for the Gateway® LR reaction LR Clonase™
    210..776     +  CDS            NRAS: RASN_HUMAN - Also known as HRAS1. Experimental evidence at protein level: Swiss-Prot protein existence level 1. Ras proteins bind GDP/GTP and possess intrinsic GTPase activity. From Homo sapiens (Human).
    784..877     -  protein_bind   attL2 (fragment): mutant version of attL; recombination site for the Gateway® LR reaction LR Clonase™
    992..1015    +  promoter       Pc promoter (fragment): intI1 (promoter lies within the coding sequence); class 1 integron promoter
   1191..1247    +  CDS            GmR (fragment): gentamycin acetyltransferase; aacC1; confers resistance to gentamycin
   1254..2045    +  CDS            SmR: aminoglycoside adenylyltransferase (Murphy, 1985); aadA; confers resistance to spectinomycin and streptomycin
   2138..2726    +  rep_origin     ori: high-copy-number ColE1/pMB1/pBR322/pUC origin of replication
   2909..3001    +  CDS            lacI (fragment): lac repressor; lacI; The lac repressor binds to the lac operator to inhibit transcription in E. coli. This inhibition can be relieved by adding lactose or isopropyl-β-D-thiogalactopyranoside (IPTG).
   3056..3083    -  terminator     rrnB T2 terminator: transcription terminator T2 from the E. coli rrnB gene
   3215..3258    +  terminator     rrnB T1 terminator: Escherichia coli rrnB; transcription terminator T1 from the E. coli rrnB gene
