[The description below was written by a language model from this plasmid's Addgene catalogue record and pLannotate feature annotations shown in this document.]
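Description:
Hs.NRAS Q61K is a Gateway entry clone built on the pDonor-255 backbone, carrying the human NRAS open reading frame (reference transcript NM_002524.4) with the Q61K substitution. The full plasmid is about 3.3 kb, comprising a roughly 2.7 kb backbone and an insert of about 0.6 kb. It is maintained in E. coli through a high-copy ColE1/pUC-type origin and selected with spectinomycin through an aadA (SmR) aminoglycoside adenylyltransferase gene. Upstream of that gene, the annotation picks up fragments of a class 1 integron Pc promoter and a gentamicin acetyltransferase gene, which are likely remnants of the integron-derived resistance cassette. Short lacZα and lacI fragments are also detected as backbone remnants. rrnB T1 and T2 terminators lie upstream of the cloning region, where such elements generally insulate an insert from read-through transcription.

The NRAS coding sequence lies between two attL-type recombination sites. The automated annotation labels these attL3 and a partial attL2, and the record does not otherwise specify the att site identities. These sites allow the ORF to be transferred by an LR Clonase reaction into compatible Gateway destination vectors. The entry clone has no annotated promoter driving the insert, so expression depends on the destination vector chosen. The ORF retains its native stop codon, making it suited to expression of untagged protein or N-terminal fusions but not C-terminal ones. NRAS encodes a small GTPase that binds GDP and GTP. Codon 61 is a well-known oncogenic hotspot in Ras proteins, and substitutions there impair GTP hydrolysis and favour the active state. The clone therefore serves as a source of mutant NRAS for building expression constructs in Ras-related studies.
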