Addgene plasmid #83180: Hs.NRAS Q61K
Purpose: Gateway ORF Entry clone of human NRAS [NM_002524.4 ] with stop codon (for native or N-terminal fusions), Q61K mutation
Depositing lab: Dominic Esposito. Depositing organization: National Cancer Institute (NCI).
Backbone
  Vector backbone: pDonor-255
  Backbone size w/o insert (bp): 2693
  Vector type: Gateway Entry Clone
Growth in bacteria
  Bacterial resistance: Spectinomycin, 50 μg/mL
  Growth temperature: 37°C
  Growth strain: DH10B
  Copy number: High Copy
Gene/Insert
  Gene/Insert name: NRAS
  Species: H. sapiens (human)
  Insert size (bp): 594
  Mutation: Q61K
  GenBank ID: NM_002524.4
  Entrez Gene: NRAS (a.k.a. ALPS4, CMNS, KRAS, N-ras, NCMS, NRAS1, NS6)
  Cloning method: Gateway Cloning
  Sequencing primers: 5′ M13F 23-mer (5'-CCCAGTCACGACGTTGTAAAACG); 3′ attLR 23-mer (5'-TAACATCAGAGATTTTGAGACAC)
Terms and licenses: Academic/Nonprofit Terms; Industry Terms: Not Available to Industry
How to cite: Hs.NRAS Q61K was a gift from Dominic Esposito (Addgene plasmid # 83180 ; http://n2t.net/addgene:83180 ; RRID:Addgene_83180)
