>Addgene plasmid #83180 | Hs.NRAS Q61K | addgene partial sequence | sequence record 159253 | M13pUC-Fwd 5'-CCCAGTCACGACGTTGTAAAACG-3'
AATTCGAGCTCGGTCCGAGGATCCGAAATAATGATTTTATTTTGACTGATAGTGACCTGTTCGTTGCAAC
AAATTGATAAGCAATGCTTTTTTATAATGCCAACTTTGTACAAAAAAGTTGGCAGTGATAAGGGAGGCTC
TGCCGCCACCATGACTGAGTACAAACTGGTGGTGGTTGGAGCAGGTGGTGTTGGGAAAAGCGCACTGACA
ATCCAGCTAATCCAGAACCACTTTGTAGATGAATATGATCCCACCATAGAGGATTCTTACAGAAAACAAG
TGGTTATAGATGGTGAAACCTGTTTGTTGGACATACTGGATACAGCTGGAAAAGAAGAGTACAGTGCCAT
GAGAGACCAATACATGAGGACAGGCGAAGGCTTCCTCTGTGTATTTGCCATCAATAATAGCAAGTCATTT
GCGGATATTAACCTCTACAGGGAGCAGATTAAGCGAGTAAAAGACTCGGATGATGTACCTATGGTGCTAG
TGGGAAACAAGTGTGATTTGCCAACAAGGACAGTTGATACAAAACAAGCCCACGAACTGGCCAAGAGTTA
CGGGATTCCATTCATTGAAACCTCAGCCAAGACCAGACAGGGTGTTGAAGATGCTTTTTACACACTGGTA
AGAGAAATACGCCAGTACCGAATGAAAAAACTCAACAGCAGTGATGATGGGACTCAGGGTTGTATGGGAT
TGCCATGTGTGGTGATGTAATCAACTTTCTTGTACAAAGTTGGCATTATAGGAAAGCATTGCTTATCAAT
TTGTTGCAACGAACAGGTCACTATCAGTCAAAATAAAATCATTATTTGCATGCAAGCTTAGATCCTCTAG
ACCAGCCAGGACAGAAATGCCTCGACTTCGCTGCTACCCAAGGTTGCCGGGTGACGCACACCGTGGAAAC
GGATGAAGGCACGAACCC
